Addgene plasmid #197541: pEPSW1KN0027
Purpose: Level 1 gene expression cassette
Depositing lab: Nicola Patron. Depositing organization: Earlham Institute. Publication: Tuning Plant Promoters Using a Simple Split Luciferase Method to Assess Transcription Factor-DNA Interactions. Cai YM, Witham S, Patron NJ. ACS Synth Biol. 2023 Nov 17;12(11):3482-3486. doi: 10.1021/acssynbio.3c00094. Epub 2023 Oct 19. PubMed 37856867.
Backbone
  Vector backbone: pCK2
  Vector type: Synthetic Biology
Growth in bacteria
  Bacterial resistance: Kanamycin, 50 μg/mL
  Growth temperature: 37°C
  Growth strain: DH5alpha
  Copy number: High Copy
Gene/Insert
  Gene/Insert name: CaMV35s::TMV::NLP6::35sT
  Species: Synthetic
  Cloning method: Restriction Enzyme; 5′ cloning site BsaI (destroyed during cloning); 3′ cloning site BsaI (destroyed during cloning)
Terms and licenses: Academic/Nonprofit Terms; Industry Terms: Not Available to Industry
Depositor comments: Please visit https://doi.org/10.1101/2023.02.13.528283 for bioRxiv preprint.
How to cite: pEPSW1KN0027 was a gift from Nicola Patron (Addgene plasmid # 197541 ; http://n2t.net/addgene:197541 ; RRID:Addgene_197541)
