[The description below was written by a language model from this plasmid's Addgene catalogue record and pLannotate feature annotations shown in this document.]
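Description:
pEPSW1KN0027 is a Level 1 gene expression cassette in the pCK2 backbone, a binary-type vector for plant synthetic biology. The roughly 9.6 kb plasmid carries two replication systems. A high-copy ColE1/pUC-type origin, accompanied by the pBR322 bom region and a remnant of rop, supports propagation in E. coli. The pVS1 module (oriV, RepA replication protein and StaA stability protein) is the broad-host-range system commonly used to maintain binary vectors in Agrobacterium. Selection in bacteria is by kanamycin, through an aph(3')-Ia aminoglycoside phosphotransferase gene located outside the T-DNA.

The payload sits between nopaline-type left and right T-DNA border repeats, so it can be transferred into plant cells by Agrobacterium. It is a single transcription unit, listed as CaMV35s::TMV::NLP6::35sT. The strong constitutive cauliflower mosaic virus 35S promoter is followed by the tobacco mosaic virus Ω 5' leader, which acts as a translational enhancer. These drive the coding sequence of NLP6, annotated as a probable transcription factor from Arabidopsis thaliana, and the unit ends with the CaMV polyadenylation signal and terminator. No plant selectable marker, reporter or epitope tag is annotated within the borders. The cassette was assembled using BsaI sites that were destroyed during cloning, consistent with Golden Gate-style assembly of standard parts into a Level 1 acceptor.

The record gives the purpose only as a Level 1 expression cassette. The associated publication concerns tuning plant promoters with a split luciferase method for assessing transcription factor–DNA interactions, which suggests the construct is used to express NLP6 constitutively in plant cells, but its exact role in those assays is not stated.
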