Features (pLannotate 1.2.2; 15 found; start..end, strand, type, name):
    313..507     +  rep_origin     pVS1 oriV: origin of replication for the Pseudomonas plasmid pVS1 (Heeb et al., 2000)
    710..749     +  CDS            rop (fragment): Rop protein, which maintains plasmids at low copy number; rop
    851..991     +  misc_feature   bom: basis of mobility region from pBR322
   1177..1765    -  rep_origin     ori: high-copy-number ColE1/pMB1/pBR322/pUC origin of replication
   1853..2668    -  CDS            KanR: aminoglycoside phosphotransferase; aph(3')-Ia; confers resistance to kanamycin in bacteria or G418 (Geneticin®) in eukaryotes
   3101..3125    +  misc_feature   LB T-DNA repeat: left border repeat from nopaline C58 T-DNA
   3229..3574    +  promoter       CaMV 35S promoter: strong constitutive promoter from cauliflower mosaic virus
   3526..3572    +  promoter       minimal CaMV 35S promoter: minimal 35S promoter from cauliflower mosaic virus
   3603..3656    +  misc_feature   TMV Ω: translational enhancer from the tobacco mosaic virus 5'-leader sequence (Gallie et al., 1988)
   3665..6187    +  CDS            NLP6: NLP6_ARATH - Experimental evidence at transcript level: Swiss-Prot protein existence level 2. Probable transcription factor. From Arabidopsis thaliana (Mouse-ear cress).
   6225..6399    +  polyA_signal   CaMV poly(A) signal: cauliflower mosaic virus polyadenylation signal
   6420..6444    +  misc_feature   RB T-DNA repeat: right border repeat from nopaline C58 T-DNA
   6784..7185    +  CDS            Y4CG_SINFN (fragment): Protein inferred from homology: Swiss-Prot protein existence level 3. From Sinorhizobium fredii (strain NBRC 101917 / NGR234).
   7745..8374    +  CDS            pVS1 StaA: stability protein from the Pseudomonas plasmid pVS1 (Heeb et al., 2000)
   8803..247     +  CDS            pVS1 RepA (across the origin): replication protein from the Pseudomonas plasmid pVS1 (Heeb et al., 2000)
>Addgene plasmid #197541 | pEPSW1KN0027 | addgene full sequence | sequence record 387013 | Addgene NGS Result
CCGTTTTCTCTACCGCCTGGCACGCCGCGCCGCAGGCAAGGCAGAAGCCAGATGGTTGTTCAAGACGATC
TACGAACGCAGTGGCAGCGCCGGAGAGTTCAAGAAGTTCTGTTTCACCGTGCGCAAGCTGATCGGGTCAA
ATGACCTGCCGGAGTACGATTTGAAGGAGGAGGCGGGGCAGGCTGGCCCGATCCTAGTCATGCGCTACCG
CAACCTGATCGAGGGCGAAGCATCCGCCGGTTCCTAATGTACGGAGCAGATGCTAGGGCAAATTGCCCTA
GCAGGGGAAAAAGGTCGAAAAGGACTCTTTCCTGTGGATAGCACGTACATTGGGAACCCAAAGCCGTACA
TTGGGAACCGGAACCCGTACATTGGGAACCCAAAGCCGTACATTGGGAACCGGTCACACATGTAAGTGAC
TGATATAAAAGAGAAAAAAGGCGATTTTTCCGCCTAAAACTCTTTAAAACTTATTAAAACTCTTAAAACC
CGCCTGGCCTGTGCATAACTGTCTGGCCAGCGCACAGCCGAAGTGCTGCAAAAAGCGCCTACCCTTCGGT
CGCTGCGCTCCCTACGCCCCGCCGCTTCGCGTCGGCCTATCGCGGCCGCTGGCCGCTCAAAAATGGCTGG
CCTACGGCCAGGCAATCTACCAGGGCGCGGACAAGCCGCGCCGTCGCCACTCGACCGCCGGCGCCCACAT
CAAGGCACCCTGCCTCGCGCGTTTCGGTGATGACGGTGAAAACCTCTGACACATGCAGCTCCCGGTGACG
GTCACAGCTTGTCTGTAAGCGGATGCCGGGAGCAGACAAGCCCGTCAGGGCGCGTCAGCGGGTGTTGGCG
GGTGTCGGGGCGCAGCCATGACCCAGTCACGTAGCGATAGCGGAGTGTATACTGGCTTAACTATGCGGCA
TCAGAGCAGATTGTACTGAGAGTGCACCATATGCGGTGTGAAATACCGCACAGATGCGTAAGGAGAAAAT
ACCGCATCAGGCGCTCATCCGCTTCCTCGCTCACTGACTCGCTGCGCTCGGTCGTTCGGCTGCGGCGAGC
GGTATCAGCTCACTCAAAGGCGGTAATACGGTTATCCACAGAATCAGGGGATAACGCAGGAAAGAACATG
TGAGCAAAAGGCCAGCAAAAGGCCAGGAACCGTAAAAAGGCCGCGTTGCTGGCGTTTTTCCATAGGCTCC
GCCCCCCTGACGAGCATCACAAAAATCGACGCTCAAGTCAGAGGTGGCGAAACCCGACAGGACTATAAAG
ATACCAGGCGTTTCCCCCTGGAAGCTCCCTCGTGCGCTCTCCTGTTCCGACCCTGCCGCTTACCGGATAC
CTGTCCGCCTTTCTCCCTTCGGGAAGCGTGGCGCTTTCTCATAGCTCACGCTGTAGGTATCTCAGTTCGG
TGTAGGTCGTTCGCTCCAAGCTGGGCTGTGTGCACGAACCCCCCGTTCAGCCCGACCGCTGCGCCTTATC
CGGTAACTATCGTCTTGAGTCCAACCCGGTAAGACACGACTTATCGCCACTGGCAGCAGCCACTGGTAAC
AGGATTAGCAGAGCGAGGTATGTAGGCGGTGCTACAGAGTTCTTGAAGTGGTGGCCTAACTACGGCTACA
CTAGAAGGACAGTATTTGGTATCTGCGCTCTGCTGAAGCCAGTTACCTTCGGAAAAAGAGTTGGTAGCTC
TTGATCCGGCAAACAAACCACCGCTGGTAGCGGTGGTTTTTTTGTTTGCAAGCAGCAGATTACGCGCAGA
AAAAAAGGATCTCAAGAAGATCCTTTGATCTTTTCTACGGGGTCTGACGCTCAGTGGAACGAAAACTCAC
GTTAAGGGATTTTGGTCATGCATTCTAGGTGATTAGAAAAACTCATCGAGCATCAAATGAAACTGCAATT
TATTCATATCAGGATTATCAATACCATATTTTTGAAAAAGCCGTTTCTGTAATGAAGGAGAAAACTCACC
GAGGCAGTTCCATAGGATGGCAAGATCCTGGTATCGGTCTGCGATTCCGACTCGTCCAACATCAATACAA
CCTATTAATTTCCCCTCGTCAAAAATAAGGTTATCAAGTGAGAAATCACCATGAGTGACGACTGAATCCG
GTGAGAATGGCAAAAGTTTATGCATTTCTTTCCAGACTTGTTCAACAGGCCAGCCATTACGCTCGTCATC
AAAATCACTCGCATCAACCAAACCGTTATTCATTCGTGATTGCGCCTGAGCGAGTCGAAATACGCGATCG
CTGTTAAAAGGACAATTACAAACAGGAATCGAATGCAACCGGCGCAGGAACACTGCCAGCGCATCAACAA
TATTTTCACCTGAATCAGGATATTCTTCTAATACCTGGAATGCTGTTTTCCCTGGGATCGCAGTGGTGAG
TAACCATGCATCATCAGGAGTACGGATAAAATGCTTGATGGTCGGAAGAGGCATAAATTCCGTCAGCCAG
TTTAGTCTGACCATCTCATCTGTAACATCATTGGCAACGCTACCTTTGCCATGTTTCAGAAACAACTCTG
GCGCATCGGGCTTCCCATACAATCGGTAGATTGTCGCACCTGATTGCCCGACATTATCGCGAGCCCATTT
ATACCCATATAAATCAGCATCCATGTTGGAATTTAATCGCGGCCTTGAGCAAGACGTTTCCCGTTGAATA
TGGCTCATAACAGAACTTATTATTTCCTTCCTCTTTTCTACAGTATTTAAAGATACCCCAAGAAGCTAAT
TATAACAAGACGAACTCCAATTCACTGTTCCTTGCATTCTAAAACCTTAAATACCAGAAAACAGCTTTTT
CAAAGTTGTTTTCAAAGTTGGCGTATAACATAGTATCGACGGAGCCGATTTTGAAACCGCGGTGATCACA
GGCAGCAACGCTCTGTCATCGTTACAATCAACATGCTACCCTCCGCGAGATCATCCGTGTTTCAAACCCG
GCAGCTTAGTTGCCGTTCTTCCGAATAGCATCGGTAACATGAGCAAAGTCTGCCGCCTTACAACGGCTCT
CCCGCTGACGCCGTCCCGGACTGATGGGCTGCCTGTATCGAGTGGTGATTTTGTGCCGAGCTGCCGGTCG
GGGAGCTGTTGGCTGGCTGGTGGCAGGATATATTGTGGTGTAAACATAACGAATTGCTCTTCAGCAAGGA
GGTCAACATGGTGGAGCACGACACTCTGGTCTACTCCAAAAATGTCAAAGATACAGTCTCAGAAGATCAA
AGGGCTATTGAGACTTTTCAACAAAGGATAATTTCGGGAAACCTCCTCGGATTCCATTGCCCAGCTATCT
GTCACTTCATCGAAAGGACAGTAGAAAAGGAAGGTGGCTCCTACAAATGCCATCATTGCGATAAAGGAAA
GGCTATCATTCAAGATCTCTCTGCCGACAGTGGTCCCAAAGATGGACCCCCACCCACGAGGAGCATCGTG
GAAAAAGAAGAGGTTCCAACCACGTCTACAAAGCAAGTGGATTGATGTGACATCTCCACTGACGTAAGGG
ATGACGCACAATCCCACTATCCTTCGCAAGACCCTTCCTCTATATAAGGAAGTTCATTTCATTTGGAGAG
GACACGCTCGAGTATAAGAGCTCATTTTTACAACAATTACCAACAACAACAAACAACAAACAACATTACA
ATTACATTTACAATTATCGATACAATGGAACTTGACGACTTGGATCTCAGCGGTTCTTGGCCGTTAGATC
AGATCACTTTTGCTTCAAATTTCAAGTCTCCTGTCATTTTCTCTTCCTCCGAACAACCTTTCTCTCCTCT
CTGGTCCTTCTCCGAAACTTCTGGAGATGTCGGCGGCGAGCTTTACTCCGCCGCAGTAGCTCCCACTCGC
TTCACCGATTATTCCGTCTTACTCGCTAGTTCTGAATCTGAAACCACGACCAAGGAGAATAATCAGGTTC
CTTCTCCGTCATGGGGTATAATGCCTTTGGAGAATCCAGATAGTTACTGTGCCATCAAAGCCAAGATGAC
TCAAGCGCTTAGATACTTCAAGGAATCTACTGGACAACAACATGTTCTTGCTCAGGTTTGGGCGCCTGTC
AAAAACCGTGGTCGATATGTTCTTACAACTTCAGGACAGCCATTTGTTCTTGGTCCCAATAGTAATGGCC
TTAATCAATACAGGATGGTTTCATTGACGTATATGTTTTCCCTTGATGGTGAACGGGACGGAGAGCTCGG
GCTTCCTGGTCGCGTTTTCAGGAAAAAGTTACCTGAGTGGACTCCTAATGTGCAGTATTACTCCAGCAAA
GAGTTTTCAAGGCTTGGTCACGCCTTGCACTATAATGTTCAGGGAACTTTGGCTTTGCCTGTTTTTGAAC
CATCCAGGCAACTCTGTGTAGGAGTTGTCGAGCTTATTATGACTTCTCCGAAGATTAACTATGCTCCTGA
GGTTGAAAAAGTTTGTAAAGCGCTTGAGGCCGTGAATCTGAAAACTTCGGAAATATTGAACCACGAGACT
ACTCAGATCTGCAACGAGGGTCGCCAAAATGCGTTAGCTGAGATTTTGGAGATACTGACAGTGGTGTGCG
AAACCTACAAACTGCCTTTAGCCCAGACATGGGTCCCTTGCAGGCATCGCAGTGTTCTAGCCTTTGGAGG
TGGTTTTAAGAAAAGCTGTTCGAGCTTCGATGGAAGCTGTATGGGGAAAGTCTGTATGTCTACTAGTGAT
TTAGCGGTTTATGTTGTTGATGCTCATGTTTGGGGTTTCCGAGACGCCTGTGCTGAACACCATCTGCAGA
AGGGACAAGGTGTTGCTGGGAGGGCGTTTCAGTCTGGAAATCTATGCTTCTGTAGAGATGTTACTCGGTT
CTGCAAAACCGACTACCCATTAGTACACTATGCACGGATGTTCAAGTTGACGAGCTGTTTCGCGGTCTGC
TTAAAGAGCACATATACAGGGGATGATGAGTACGTTCTTGAATTCTTTCTTCCTCCAGCCATCACAGACA
AGAGTGAGCAAGATTGTCTATTGGGTTCTCTGCTTCAGACAATGAAGCAGCACTATTCGAGTCTCAAGGT
TGTCTCTGAAACTGAACTCTGTGAAAACAACATGTCTCTTGAAGTCGTGGAAGCTTCGGAGGACGGAATG
GTTTACTCGAAACTTGAACCAATCAGGATACATCATCCAGCACAAATCTCTAAGGATTACCTTGAGCTCA
ACGCACCCGAACAGAAGGTGAGCTTAAACTCTGACTTTATGGAGAATAATGAAGTTGATGATGGGGTTGA
GAGGTTCCAAACGCTTGATCCTATACCAGAGGCCAAAACAGTGAAAAAATCAGAAAGGAAGCGTGGGAAA
ACAGAGAAAACGATCAGTCTAGAAGTGCTTCAACAATATTTTGCTGGTAGTCTAAAAGATGCAGCAAAGA
GCCTCGGAGTTTGCCCAACAACAATGAAACGCATTTGCCGACAACACGGGATCTCACGGTGGCCATCTCG
AAAAATCAACAAGGTGAACCGATCTCTCACACGACTTAAACATGTTATAGACTCGGTTCAAGGTGCTGAT
GGATCACTCAACTTGACGTCCCTCTCTCCTCGCCCTTGGCCTCACCAAATCCCTCCAATCGATATCCAAT
TAGCAAAGAACTGCCCTCCAACTTCTACATCTCCCCTAAGTAATCTCCAAGATGTCAAAATCGAAAACAG
AGATGCAGAAGACAGTGCAGGTTCATCAACATCGCGTGCTTCTTGCAAAGTGAATCCTATTTGCGAGACG
CGTTTTCGGCTTCCTACACACAACCAAGAACCATCCAGACAAGTGGCCTTGGACGATTCGGATAGTAGCT
CTAAAAACATGACAAATTTTTGGGCACACTTAACCTGCCAAGATACAGCTTCTCCAACAATTCTCCAACA
TAAGCTCGTGAGTATAAAGGCAACGTACAGAGAAGACATCATCAGGTTCAAGATCTCACCAGAGTCGGTA
AGCATTACGGAACTTAAGCAGCAAGTGGCCAAAAGGCTGAAGCTCGAAACGGCAGCCTTTGAGCTCAAGT
ATCTAGACGACGATAGAGAATGGGTGTCCGTCTCATGCGATGCTGACCTCAGCGAATGCCTCGACACGTC
TGCAGCAAAAGCGAACACACTGAGGCTCTCAGTACATGACGTGACTTTTAACTTTGGGAGCTCATGCGAA
AGCTCAGAGGAAACTATGATGTGCTTGTGAGCTTCTCTAGCTAGAGTCGATCGACAAGCTCGAGTTTCTC
CATAATAATGTGTGAGTAGTTCCCAGATAAGGGAATTAGGGTTCCTATAGGGTTTCGCTCATGTGTTGAG
CATATAAGAAACCCTTAGTATGTATTTGTATTTGTAAAATACTTCTATCAATAAAATTTCTAATTCCTAA
AACCAAAATCCAGTACTAAAATCCAGATCGCTATACTGAAGAGCAATTCTGACAGGATATATTGGCGGGT
AAACCTAAGAGAAAAGAGCGTTTATTAGAATAATCGGATATTTAAAAGGGCGTGAAAAGGTTTATCCGTT
CGTCCATTTGTATGTGCATGCCAACCACAGGGTTCCCCTCGGGATCAAAGTACTTTGATCCAACCCCTCC
GCTGCTATAGTGCAGTCGGCTTCTGACGTTCAGTGCAGCCGTCATCTGAAAACGACATGTCGCACAAGTC
CTAAGTTACGCGACAGGCTGCCGCCCTGCCCTTTTCCTGGCGTTTTCTTGTCGCGTGTTTTAGTCGCATA
AAGTAGAATACTTGCGACTAGAACCGGAGACATTACGCCATGAACAAGAGCGCCGCCGCTGGCCTGCTGG
GCTATGCCCGCGTCAGCACCGACGACCAGGACTTGACCAACCAACGGGCCGAACTGCACGCGGCCGGCTG
CACCAAGCTGTTTTCCGAGAAGATCACCGGCACCAGGCGCGACCGCCCGGAGCTGGCCAGGATGCTTGAC
CACCTACGCCCTGGCGACGTTGTGACAGTGACCAGGCTAGACCGCCTGGCCCGCAGCACCCGCGACCTAC
TGGACATTGCCGAGCGCATCCAGGAGGCCGGCGCGGGCCTGCGTAGCCTGGCAGAGCCGTGGGCCGACAC
CACCACGCCGGCCGGCCGCATGGTGTTGACCGTGTTCGCCGGCATTGCCGAGTTCGAGCGTTCCCTAATC
ATCGACCGCACCCGGAGCGGGCGCGAGGCCGCCAAGGCCCGAGGCGTGAAGTTTGGCCCCCGCCCTACCC
TCACCCCGGCACAGATCGCGCACGCCCGCGAGCTGATCGACCAGGAAGGCCGCACCGTGAAAGAGGCGGC
TGCACTGCTTGGCGTGCATCGCTCGACCCTGTACCGCGCACTTGAGCGCAGCGAGGAAGTGACGCCCACC
GAGGCCAGGCGGCGCGGTGCCTTCCGTGAGGACGCATTGACCGAGGCCGACGCCCTGGCGGCCGCCGAGA
ATGAACGCCAAGAGGAACAAGCATGAAACCGCACCAGGACGGCCAGGACGAACCGTTTTTCATTACCGAA
GAGATCGAGGCGGAGATGATCGCGGCCGGGTACGTGTTCGAGCCGCCCGCGCACCTCTCAACCGTGCGGC
TGCATGAAATCCTGGCCGGTTTGTCTGATGCCAAGCTGGCGGCCTGGCCGGCCAGCTTGGCCGCTGAAGA
AACCGAGCGCCGCCGTCTAAAAAGGTGATGTGTATTTGAGTAAAACAGCTTGCGTCATGCGGTCGCTGCG
TATATGATGCGATGAGTAAATAAACAAATACGCAAGGGGAACGCATGAAGGTTATCGCTGTACTTAACCA
GAAAGGCGGGTCAGGCAAGACGACCATCGCAACCCATCTAGCCCGCGCCCTGCAACTCGCCGGGGCCGAT
GTTCTGTTAGTCGATTCCGATCCCCAGGGCAGTGCCCGCGATTGGGCGGCCGTGCGGGAAGATCAACCGC
TAACCGTTGTCGGCATCGACCGCCCGACGATTGACCGCGACGTGAAGGCCATCGGCCGGCGCGACTTCGT
AGTGATCGACGGAGCGCCCCAGGCGGCGGACTTGGCTGTGTCCGCGATCAAGGCAGCCGACTTCGTGCTG
ATTCCGGTGCAGCCAAGCCCTTACGACATATGGGCCACCGCCGACCTGGTGGAGCTGGTTAAGCAGCGCA
TTGAGGTCACGGATGGAAGGCTACAAGCGGCCTTTGTCGTGTCGCGGGCGATCAAAGGCACGCGCATCGG
CGGTGAGGTTGCCGAGGCGCTGGCCGGGTACGAGCTGCCCATTCTTGAGTCCCGTATCACGCAGCGCGTG
AGCTACCCAGGCACTGCCGCCGCCGGCACAACCGTTCTTGAATCAGAACCCGAGGGCGACGCTGCCCGCG
AGGTCCAGGCGCTGGCCGCTGAAATTAAATCAAAACTCATTTGAGTTAATGAGGTAAAGAGAAAATGAGC
AAAAGCACAAACACGCTAAGTGCCGGCCGTCCGAGCGCACGCAGCAGCAAGGCTGCAACGTTGGCCAGCC
TGGCAGACACGCCAGCCATGAAGCGGGTCAACTTTCAGTTGCCGGCGGAGGATCACACCAAGCTGAAGAT
GTACGCGGTACGCCAAGGCAAGACCATTACCGAGCTGCTATCTGAATACATCGCGCAGCTACCAGAGTAA
ATGAGCAAATGAATAAATGAGTAGATGAATTTTAGCGGCTAAAGGAGGCGGCATGGAAAATCAAGAACAA
CCAGGCACCGACGCCGTGGAATGCCCCATGTGTGGAGGAACGGGCGGTTGGCCAGGCGTAAGCGGCTGGG
TTGCCTGCCGGCCCTGCAATGGCACTGGAACCCCCAAGCCCGAGGAATCGGCGTGAGCGGTCGCAAACCA
TCCGGCCCGGTACAAATCGGCGCGGCGCTGGGTGATGACCTGGTGGAGAAGTTGAAGGCCGCGCAGGCCG
CCCAGCGGCAACGCATCGAGGCAGAAGCACGCCCCGGTGAATCGTGGCAAGCGGCCGCTGATCGAATCCG
CAAAGAATCCCGGCAACCGCCGGCAGCCGGTGCGCCGTCGATTAGGAAGCCGCCCAAGGGCGACGAGCAA
CCAGATTTTTTCGTTCCGATGCTCTATGACGTGGGCACCCGCGATAGTCGCAGCATCATGGACGTGGCCG
TTTTCCGTCTGTCGAAGCGTGACCGACGAGCTGGCGAGGTGATCCGCTACGAGCTTCCAGACGGGCACGT
AGAGGTTTCCGCAGGGCCGGCCGGCATGGCCAGTGTGTGGGATTACGACCTGGTACTGATGGCGGTTTCC
CATCTAACCGAATCCATGAACCGATACCGGGAAGGGAAGGGAGACAAGCCCGGCCGCGTGTTCCGTCCAC
ACGTTGCGGACGTACTCAAGTTCTGCCGGCGAGCCGATGGCGGAAAGCAGAAAGACGACCTGGTAGAAAC
CTGCATTCGGTTAAACACCACGCACGTTGCCATGCAGCGTACGAAGAAGGCCAAGAACGGCCGCCTGGTG
ACGGTATCCGAGGGTGAAGCCTTGATTAGCCGCTACAAGATCGTAAAGAGCGAAACCGGGCGGCCGGAGT
ACATCGAGATCGAGCTAGCTGATTGGATGTACCGCGAGATCACAGAAGGCAAGAACCCGGACGTGCTGAC
GGTTCACCCCGATTACTTTTTGATCGATCCCGGCATCGG
